Addgene plasmid #119150: pColE1_sgRNA_pos7_AmpR
Purpose: Encodes sgRNA targeting position 7 in pColE1_70a_deGFP_KanR
Depositing lab: Vincent Noireaux. Depositing organization: University of Minnesota. Publication: An educational module to explore CRISPR technologies with a cell-free transcription-translation system. Collias D, Marshall R, Collins SP, Beisel CL, Noireaux V. Synth Biol (Oxf). 2019 Jan 21;4(1):ysz005. doi: 10.1093/synbio/ysz005. eCollection 2019. PubMed 32995532.
Backbone
  Vector backbone: YTK095
  Vector type: CRISPR
Growth in bacteria
  Bacterial resistance: Ampicillin, 100 μg/mL
  Growth temperature: 37°C
  Growth strain: DH5alpha
  Copy number: High Copy
Gene/Insert
  Gene/Insert name: sgRNA targeting position 7 in pColE1_70a_deGFP_KanR (alt name: sgRNA-pos7)
  gRNA/shRNA sequence: GCAACCATTATCACCGCCAG
Resource information
  A portion of this plasmid was derived from a plasmid made by: Dr. Chase Beisel Lab
Terms and licenses: Academic/Nonprofit Terms; Industry Terms: Not Available to Industry
Depositor comments: Marshall et al. 2018 (PMID: 29304331)
How to cite: pColE1_sgRNA_pos7_AmpR was a gift from Vincent Noireaux (Addgene plasmid # 119150 ; http://n2t.net/addgene:119150 ; RRID:Addgene_119150)
