[The description below was written by a language model from this plasmid's Addgene catalogue record and pLannotate feature annotations shown in this document.]
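Description:
pColE1_sgRNA_pos7_AmpR is a small (about 2.2 kb) bacterial CRISPR plasmid built on the YTK095 backbone, whose sole payload is a single guide RNA expression cassette. It is maintained in E. coli at high copy through a ColE1/pMB1-type origin of replication and is selected with ampicillin, resistance being supplied by the β-lactamase gene (AmpR) under its native bla promoter, which lies on the opposite strand from the guide cassette.

The sgRNA is driven by J23119, a strong constitutive synthetic bacterial promoter from the Registry of Standard Biological Parts. The short gap between the promoter and the annotated scaffold corresponds to the 20-nucleotide spacer, which is fused directly to the Streptococcus pyogenes Cas9 guide RNA scaffold so that the transcript forms a complete sgRNA capable of loading into SpCas9 or its catalytically dead derivative. No terminator is annotated in the feature table, and the plasmid does not encode a Cas protein, so the nuclease must be provided separately.

According to the record, the guide is directed at a site designated "position 7" in a companion reporter plasmid, pColE1_70a_deGFP_KanR. The record does not specify where position 7 lies within that reporter. The plasmid appears to be one of a set of position-specific guides, and the associated publication describes an educational module for exploring CRISPR technologies in a cell-free transcription-translation system. In that setting, the sgRNA would be expressed alongside the target plasmid and a Cas9 source. A portion of the construct derives from a plasmid made by another laboratory.
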