Features (pLannotate 1.2.2; 5 found; start..end, strand, type, name):
     32..66      +  promoter       J23119 promoter: bacterial promoter (Registry of Standard Biological Parts BBa J23119)
     87..162     +  misc_RNA       gRNA scaffold: guide RNA scaffold for the Streptococcus pyogenes CRISPR/Cas9 system
    424..1284    -  CDS            AmpR: β-lactamase; bla; confers resistance to ampicillin, carbenicillin, and related antibiotics
   1285..1389    -  promoter       AmpR promoter: bla
   1492..2080    +  rep_origin     ori: high-copy-number ColE1/pMB1/pBR322/pUC origin of replication
>Addgene plasmid #119150 | pColE1_sgRNA_pos7_AmpR | addgene full sequence | sequence record 229427 | Addgene NGS Result
CCCGAGAGCATCGATCCTAGCATGGATGCATTTGACAGCTAGCTCAGTCCTAGGTATAATGCTAGCGCAA
CCATTATCACCGCCAGGTTTTAGAGCTAGAAATAGCAAGTTAAAATAAGGCTAGTCCGTTATCAACTTGA
AAAAGTGGCACCGAGTCGGTGCTTTTTTTCCGGCTTATCGGTCAGTTTCACCTGATTTACGTAAAAACCC
GCTTCGGCGGGTTTTTGCTTTTGGAGGGGCAGAAAGATGAATGACTGTCCACGACGCTATACCCAAAAGA
AAAAGCTTGAAAGAATCGATCGATCCCGAATGAGTAGTACAGCGGCCGCGATTATCAAAAAGGATCTTCA
CCTAGATCCTTTTAAATTAAAAATGAAGTTTTAAATCAATCTAAAGTATATATGAGTAAACTTGGTCTGA
CAGTTACCAATGCTTAATCAGTGAGGCACCTATCTCAGCGATCTGTCTATTTCGTTCATCCATAGTTGCC
TGACTCCCCGTCGTGTAGATAACTACGATACGGGAGGGCTTACCATCTGGCCCCAGTGCTGCAATGATAC
CGCGGGACCCACGCTCACCGGCTCCAGATTTATCAGCAATAAACCAGCCAGCCGGAAGGGCCGAGCGCAG
AAGTGGTCCTGCAACTTTATCCGCCTCCATCCAGTCTATTAATTGTTGCCGGGAAGCTAGAGTAAGTAGT
TCGCCAGTTAATAGTTTGCGCAACGTTGTTGCCATTGCTACAGGCATCGTGGTGTCACGCTCGTCGTTTG
GTATGGCTTCATTCAGCTCCGGTTCCCAACGATCAAGGCGAGTTACATGATCCCCCATGTTGTGCAAAAA
AGCGGTTAGCTCCTTCGGTCCTCCGATCGTTGTCAGAAGTAAGTTGGCCGCAGTGTTATCACTCATGGTT
ATGGCAGCACTGCATAATTCTCTTACTGTCATGCCATCCGTAAGATGCTTTTCTGTGACTGGTGAGTACT
CAACCAAGTCATTCTGAGAATAGTGTATGCGGCGACCGAGTTGCTCTTGCCCGGCGTCAATACGGGATAA
TACCGCGCCACATAGCAGAACTTTAAAAGTGCTCATCATTGGAAAACGTTCTTCGGGGCGAAAACTCTCA
AGGATCTTACCGCTGTTGAGATCCAGTTCGATGTAACCCACTCGTGCACCCAACTGATCTTCAGCATCTT
TTACTTTCACCAGCGTTTCTGGGTGAGCAAAAACAGGAAGGCAAAATGCCGCAAAAAAGGGAATAAGGGC
GACACGGAAATGTTGAATACTCATACTCTTCCTTTTTCAATATTATTGAAGCATTTATCAGGGTTATTGT
CTCATGAGCGGATACATATTTGAATGTATTTAGAAAAATAAACAAATAGGGGTTCCGCGCACATTTCCCC
GAAAAGTGCCACCTGTCATGACCAAAATCCCTTAACGTGAGTTTTCGTTCCACTGAGCGTCAGACCCCGT
AGAAAAGATCAAAGGATCTTCTTGAGATCCTTTTTTTCTGCGCGTAATCTGCTGCTTGCAAACAAAAAAA
CCACCGCTACCAGCGGTGGTTTGTTTGCCGGATCAAGAGCTACCAACTCTTTTTCCGAAGGTAACTGGCT
TCAGCAGAGCGCAGATACCAAATACTGTTCTTCTAGTGTAGCCGTAGTTAGGCCACCACTTCAAGAACTC
TGTAGCACCGCCTACATACCTCGCTCTGCTAATCCTGTTACCAGTGGCTGCTGCCAGTGGCGATAAGTCG
TGTCTTACCGGGTTGGACTCAAGACGATAGTTACCGGATAAGGCGCAGCGGTCGGGCTGAACGGGGGGTT
CGTGCACACAGCCCAGCTTGGAGCGAACGACCTACACCGAACTGAGATACCTACAGCGTGAGCTATGAGA
AAGCGCCACGCTTCCCGAAGGGAGAAAGGCGGACAGGTATCCGGTAAGCGGCAGGGTCGGAACAGGAGAG
CGCACGAGGGAGCTTCCAGGGGGAAACGCCTGGTATCTTTATAGTCCTGTCGGGTTTCGCCACCTCTGAC
TTGAGCGTCGATTTTTGTGATGCTCGTCAGGGGGGCGGAGCCTATGGAAAAACGCCAGCAACGCGGCCTT
TTTACGGTTCCTGGCCTTTTGCTGGCCTTTTGCTCACATGTTCTTTCCTGCGTTATCCCCTGATTCTGTG
GATAACCGTGCGG
